>Addgene plasmid #148174 | pnEA-NpM-Dm4E-T_9-21-GB1_Z | depositor full sequence | sequence record 290622 | Full Sequence
TTCTTGAAGACGAAAGGGCCTCGTGATACGCCTATTTTTATAGGTTAATGTCATGATAATAATGGTTTCT
TAGACGTCAGGTGGCACTTTTCGGGGAAATGTGCGCGGAACCCCTATTTGTTTATTTTTCTAAATACATT
CAAATATGTATCCGCTCATGAGACAATAACCCTGATAAATGCTTCAATAATATTGAAAAAGGAAGAGTAT
GAGTATTCAACATTTCCGTGTCGCCCTTATTCCCTTTTTTGCGGCATTTTGCCTTCCTGTTTTTGCTCAC
CCAGAAACGCTGGTGAAAGTAAAAGATGCTGAAGATCAGTTGGGTGCACGAGTGGGTTACATCGAACTGG
ATCTCAACAGCGGTAAGATCCTTGAGAGTTTTCGCCCCGAAGAACGTTTTCCAATGATGAGCACTTTTAA
AGTTCTGCTATGTGGCGCGGTATTATCCCGTGTTGACGCCGGGCAAGAGCAACTCGGTCGCCGCATACAC
TATTCTCAGAATGACTTGGTTGAGTACTCACCAGTCACAGAAAAGCATCTTACGGATGGCATGACAGTAA
GAGAATTATGCAGTGCTGCCATAACCATGAGTGATAACACTGCGGCCAACTTACTTCTGACAACGATCGG
AGGACCGAAGGAGCTAACCGCTTTTTTGCACAACATGGGGGATCATGTAACTCGCCTTGATCGTTGGGAA
CCGGAGCTGAATGAAGCCATACCAAACGACGAGCGTGACACCACGATGCCTGCAGCAATGGCAACAACGT
TGCGCAAACTATTAACTGGCGAACTACTTACTCTAGCTTCCCGGCAACAATTAATAGACTGGATGGAGGC
GGATAAAGTTGCAGGACCACTTCTGCGCTCGGCCCTTCCGGCTGGCTGGTTTATTGCTGATAAATCTGGA
GCCGGTGAGCGTGGGTCTCGCGGTATCATTGCAGCACTGGGGCCAGATGGTAAGCCCTCCCGTATCGTAG
TTATCTACACGACGGGGAGTCAGGCAACTATGGATGAACGAAATAGACAGATCGCTGAGATAGGTGCCTC
ACTGATTAAGCATTGGTAACTGTCAGACCAAGTTTACTCATATATACTTTAGATTGATTTAAAACTTCAT
TTTTAATTTAAAAGGATCTAGGTGAAGATCCTTTTTGATAATCTCATGACCAAAATCCCTTAACGTGAGT
TTTCGTTCCACTGAGCGTCAGACCCCGTAGAAAAGATCAAAGGATCTTCTTGAGATCCTTTTTTTCTGCG
CGTAATCTGCTGCTTGCAAACAAAAAAACCACCGCTACCAGCGGTGGTTTGTTTGCCGGATCAAGAGCTA
CCAACTCTTTTTCCGAAGGTAACTGGCTTCAGCAGAGCGCAGATACCAAATACTGTCCTTCTAGTGTAGC
CGTAGTTAGGCCACCACTTCAAGAACTCTGTAGCACCGCCTACATACCTCGCTCTGCTAATCCTGTTACC
AGTGGCTGCTGCCAGTGGCGATAAGTCGTGTCTTACCGGGTTGGACTCAAGACGATAGTTACCGGATAAG
GCGCAGCGGTCGGGCTGAACGGGGGGTTCGTGCACACAGCCCAGCTTGGAGCGAACGACCTACACCGAAC
TGAGATACCTACAGCGTGAGCTATGAGAAAGCGCCACGCTTCCCGAAGGGAGAAAGGCGGACAGGTATCC
GGTAAGCGGCAGGGTCGGAACAGGAGAGCGCACGAGGGAGCTTCCAGGGGGAAACGCCTGGTATCTTTAT
AGTCCTGTCGGGTTTCGCCACCTCTGACTTGAGCGTCGATTTTTGTGATGCTCGTCAGGGGGGCGGAGCC
TATGGAAAAACGCCAGCAACGCGGCCTTTTTACGGTTCCTGGCCTTTTGCTGGCCTTTTGCTCACATGTT
CTTTCCTGCGTTATCCCCTGATTCTGTGGATAACCGTATTACCGCCTTTGAGTGAGCTGATACCGCTCGC
CGCAGCCGAACGACCGAGCGCAGCGAGTCAGTGAGCGAGGAAGCGGAAGAGCGCCTGATGCGGTATTTTC
TCCTTACGCATCTGTGCGGTATTTCACACCGCATATATGGTGCACTCTCAGTACAATCTGCTCTGATGCC
GCATAGTTAAGCCAGTATACACTCCGCTATCGCTACGTGACTGGGTCATGGCTGCGCCCCGACACCCGCC
AACACCCGCTGACGCGCCCTGACGGGCTTGTCTGCTCCCGGCATCCGCTTACAGACAAGCTGTGACCGTC
TCCGGGAGCTGCATGTGTCAGAGGTTTTCACCGTCATCACCGAAACGCGCGAGGCAGCTGCGGTAAAGCT
CATCAGCGTGGTCGTGAAGCGATTCACAGATGTCTGCCTGTTCATCCGCGTCCAGCTCGTTGAGTTTCTC
CAGAAGCGTTAATGTCTGGCTTCTGATAAAGCGGGCCATGTTAAGGGCGGTTTTTTCCTGTTTGGTCACT
GATGCCTCCGTGTAAGGGGGATTTCTGTTCATGGGGGTAATGATACCGATGAAACGAGAGAGGATGCTCA
CGATACGGGTTACTGATGATGAACATGCCCGGTTACTGGAACGTTGTGAGGGTAAACAACTGGCGGTATG
GATGCGGCGGGACCAGAGAAAAATCACTCAGGGTCAATGCCAGCGCTTCGTTAATACAGATGTAGGTGTT
CCACAGGGTAGCCAGCAGCATCCTGCGATGCAGATCCGGAACATAATGGTGCAGGGCGCTGACTTCCGCG
TTTCCAGACTTTACGAAACACGGAAACCGAAGACCATTCATGTTGTTGCTCAGGTCGCAGACGTTTTGCA
GCAGCAGTCGCTTCACGTTCGCTCGCGTATCGGTGATTCATTCTGCTAACCAGTAAGGCAACCCCGCCAG
CCTAGCCGGGTCCTCAACGACAGGAGCACGATCATGCGCACCCGTGGCCAGGACCCAACGCTGCCCGAGA
TGCGCCGCGTGCGGCTGCTGGAGATGGCGGACGCGATGGATATGTTCTGCCAAGGGTTGGTTTGCGCATT
CACAGTTCTCCGCAAGAATTGATTGGCTCCAATTCTTGGAGTGGTGAATCCGTTAGCGAGGTGCCGCCGG
CTTCCATTCAGGTCGAGGTGGCCCGGCTCCATGCACCGCGACGCAACGCGGGGAGGCAGACAAGGTATAG
GGCGGCGCCTACAATCCATGCCAACCCGTTCCATGTGCTCGCCGAGGCGGCATAAATCGCCGTGACGATC
AGCGGTCCAGTGATCGAAGTTAGGCTGGTAAGAGCCGCGAGCGATCCTTGAAGCTGTCCCTGATGGTCGT
CATCTACCTGCCTGGACAGCATGGCCTGCAACGCGGGCATCCCGATGCCGCCGGAAGCGAGAAGAATCAT
AATGGGGAAGGCCATCCAGCCTCGCGTCGCGAACGCCAGCAAGACGTAGCCCAGCGCGTCGGCCGCCATG
CCGGCGATAATGGCCTGCTTCTCGCCGAAACGTTTGGTGGCGGGACCAGTGACGAAGGCTTGAGCGAGGG
CGTGCAAGATTCCGAATACCGCAAGCGACAGGCCGATCATCGTCGCGCTCCAGCGAAAGCGGTCCTCGCC
GAAAATGACCCAGAGCGCTGCCGGCACCTGTCCTACGAGTTGCATGATAAAGAAGACAGTCATAAGTGCG
GCGACGATAGTCATGCCCCGCGCCCACCGGAAGGAGCTGACTGGGTTGAAGGCTCTCAAGGGCATCGGTC
GAGATCCCGGTGCCTAATGAGTGAGCTAACTTACATTAATTGCGTTGCGCTCACTGCCCGCTTTCCAGTC
GGGAAACCTGTCGTGCCAGCTGCATTAATGAATCGGCCAACGCGCGGGGAGAGGCGGTTTGCGTATTGGG
CGCCAGGGTGGTTTTTCTTTTCACCAGTGAGACGGGCAACAGCTGATTGCCCTTCACCGCCTGGCCCTGA
GAGAGTTGCAGCAAGCGGTCCACGCTGGTTTGCCCCAGCAGGCGAAAATCCTGTTTGATGGTGGTTAACG
GCGGGATATAACATGAGCTGTCTTCGGTATCGTCGTATCCCACTACCGAGATATCCGCACCAACGCGCAG
CCCGGACTCGGTAATGGCGCGCATTGCGCCCAGCGCCATCTGATCGTTGGCAACCAGCATCGCAGTGGGA
ACGATGCCCTCATTCAGCATTTGCATGGTTTGTTGAAAACCGGACATGGCACTCCAGTCGCCTTCCCGTT
CCGCTATCGGCTGAATTTGATTGCGAGTGAGATATTTATGCCAGCCAGCCAGACGCAGACGCGCCGAGAC
AGAACTTAATGGGCCCGCTAACAGCGCGATTTGCTGGTGACCCAATGCGACCAGATGCTCCACGCCCAGT
CGCGTACCGTCTTCATGGGAGAAAATAATACTGTTGATGGGTGTCTGGTCAGAGACATCAAGAAATAACG
CCGGAACATTAGTGCAGGCAGCTTCCACAGCAATGGCATCCTGGTCATCCAGCGGATAGTTAATGATCAG
CCCACTGACGCGTTGCGCGAGAAGATTGTGCACCGCCGCTTTACAGGCTTCGACGCCGCTTCGTTCTACC
ATCGACACCACCACGCTGGCACCCAGTTGATCGGCGCGAGATTTAATCGCCGCGACAATTTGCGACGGCG
CGTGCAGGGCCAGACTGGAGGTGGCAACGCCAATCAGCAACGACTGTTTGCCCGCCAGTTGTTGTGCCAC
GCGGTTGGGAATGTAATTCAGCTCCGCCATCGCCGCTTCCACTTTTTCCCGCGTTTTCGCAGAAACGTGG
CTGGCCTGGTTCACCACGCGGGAAACGGTCTGATAAGAGACACCGGCATACTCTGCGACATCGTATAACG
TTACTGGTTTCACATTCACCACCCTGAATTGACTCTCTTCCGGGCGCTATCATGCCATACCGCGAAAGGT
TTTGCGCCATTCGATGGTGTCCGGGATCTCGACGCTCTCCCTTATGCGACTCCTGCATTAGGAAGCAGCC
CAGTAGTAGGTTGAGGCCGTTGAGCACCGCCGCCGCAAGGAATGGTGCATGCAAGGAGATGGCGCCCAAC
AGTCCCCCGGCCACGGGGCCTGCCACCATACCCACGCCGAAACAAGCGCTCATGAGCCCGAAGTGGCGAG
CCCGATCTTCCCCATCGGTGATGTCGGCGATATAGGCGCCAGCAACCGCACCTGTGGCGCCGGTGATGCC
GGCCACGATGCGTCCGGCGTAGAGGATCGAGATCTCGATCCCGCGAAATTAATACGACTCACTATAGGGG
AATTGTGAGCGGATAACAATTCCCCACTAGTAATAATTTTGTTTAACTTTAAGAAGGAGATATACCATGG
AAACTGAAGAAGGTAAACTGGTAATCTGGATTAACGGCGATAAAGGCTATAACGGTCTCGCTGAAGTCGG
TAAGAAATTCGAGAAAGATACCGGAATTAAAGTCACCGTTGAGCATCCGGATAAACTGGAAGAGAAATTC
CCACAGGTTGCGGCAACTGGCGATGGCCCTGACATTATCTTCTGGGCACACGACCGCTTTGGTGGCTACG
CTCAATCTGGCCTGTTGGCTGAAATCACCCCGGACAAAGCGTTCCAGGACAAGCTGTATCCGTTTACCTG
GGATGCCGTACGTTACAACGGCAAGCTGATTGCTTACCCGATCGCTGTTGAAGCGTTATCGCTGATTTAT
AACAAAGACCTGCTGCCGAACCCGCCAAAAACCTGGGAAGAGATCCCGGCGCTGGATAAAGAACTGAAAG
CGAAAGGTAAGAGCGCCCTGATGTTCAACCTGCAAGAACCGTACTTCACCTGGCCGCTGATTGCTGCTGA
CGGGGGTTATGCGTTCAAGTATGAAAACGGCAAGTACGACATTAAAGACGTGGGCGTGGATAACGCTGGC
GCGAAAGCGGGTCTGACCTTCCTGGTTGACCTGATTAAAAACAAACACATGAATGCAGACACCGATTACT
CCATCGCAGAAGCTGCCTTTAATAAAGGCGAAACAGCGATGACCATCAACGGCCCGTGGGCATGGTCCAA
CATCGACACCAGCAAAGTGAATTATGGTGTAACGGTACTGCCGACCTTCAAGGGTCAACCATCCAAACCG
TTCGTTGGCGTGCTGAGCGCAGGTATTAACGCCGCCAGTCCGAACAAAGAGCTGGCAAAAGAGTTCCTCG
AAAACTATCTGCTGACTGATGAAGGTCTGGAAGCGGTTAATAAAGACAAACCGCTGGGTGCCGTAGCGCT
GAAGTCTTACGAGGAAGAGTTGGCGAAAGATCCACGTATTGCCGCCACGATGGAAAACGCCCAGAAAGGT
GAAATCATGCCGAACATCCCGCAGATGTCCGCTTTCTGGTATGCCGTGCGTACTGCGGTGATCAACGCCG
CCAGCGGTCGTCAGACTGTCGATGAAGCCCTTAAAGACGCGCAGACTGGTACCGGCAGCGGCCTGGAAGT
TCTGTTCCAGGGGCCCCATATGAGGTACTCGAAAGTAGACCTGTTAGCTCTAAGATATGAAGCTAGCATG
CAGTACAAACTTATCCTGAACGGTAAAACCCTGAAAGGTGAAACCACCACCGAAGCTGTTGACGCTGCTA
CCGCGGAAAAAGTTTTCAAACAGTACGCTAACGACAACGGTGTTGACGGTGAATGGACCTACGACGACGC
TACCAAAACCTACACCGTAACGGAATGAGTTGGCTGCTGCCACCGCTGAGCAATAACTAGCATAACCCCT
TGGGGCCTCTAAACGGGTCTTGAGGGGTTTTTTGCTGAAAGGAGGAACTATATCCGGATATCCCGCAAGA
GGCCCGGCAGTACCGGCATAACCAAGCCTATGCCTACAGCATCCAGGGTGACGGTGCCGAGGATGACGAT
GAGCGCATTGTTAGATTTCATACACGGTGCCTGACTGCGTTAGCAATTTAACTGTGATAAACTACCGCAT
TAAAGCTTATCGATGATAAGCTGTCAAACATGAGAA
Features (pLannotate 1.2.2; 20 found; start..end, strand, type, name):
    104..208     +  promoter       AmpR promoter: bla
    209..1069    +  CDS            AmpR: β-lactamase; bla; confers resistance to ampicillin, carbenicillin, and related antibiotics
   1240..1828    +  rep_origin     ori: high-copy-number ColE1/pMB1/pBR322/pUC origin of replication
   2014..2156    -  misc_feature   bom: basis of mobility region from pBR322
   2258..2449    -  CDS            rop: Rop protein, which maintains plasmids at low copy number; rop
   2466..2846    +  CDS            YPB1_ECOLX: Protein predicted: Swiss-Prot protein existence level 4. From Escherichia coli.
   3088..3712    -  CDS            TcR (fragment): tetracycline efflux protein; tet; confers resistance to tetracycline
   3727..3748    -  protein_bind   CAP binding site: CAP binding activates transcription in the presence of cAMP. E. coli catabolite activator protein
   3761..4843    -  CDS            lacI: lac repressor; lacI; The lac repressor binds to the lac operator to inhibit transcription in E. coli. This inhibition can be relieved by adding lactose or isopropyl-β-D-thiogalactopyranoside (IPTG).
   4844..4921    -  promoter       lacI promoter: lacI
   4929..5208    -  CDS            TcR (fragment): tetracycline efflux protein; tet; confers resistance to tetracycline
   5230..5248    +  promoter       T7 promoter: promoter for bacteriophage T7 RNA polymerase
   5249..5273    +  protein_bind   lac operator: The lac repressor binds to the lac operator to inhibit transcription in E. coli. This inhibition can be relieved by adding lactose or isopropyl-β-D-thiogalactopyranoside (IPTG). lac repressor encoded by lacI
   5288..5310    +  RBS            RBS: efficient ribosome binding site from bacteriophage T7 gene 10 (Olins and Rangwala, 1989)
   5321..6417    +  CDS            MBP (fragment): maltose binding protein from E. coli; malE (mutated); This version of the gene does not encode a signal sequence, so MBP will remain in the cytosol.
   6514..6671    +  CDS            GB1 (fragment): B1 domain of Streptococcal protein G effective as a solubilizing fusion partner (Cheng and Patel, 2004)
   6676..6699    +  CDS            SET1 (fragment): solubility-enhancement tag derived from T7 phage gene 10B
   6707..6754    +  terminator     T7 terminator: transcription terminator for bacteriophage T7 RNA polymerase
   6777..6881    -  CDS            TcR (fragment): tetracycline efflux protein; tet; confers resistance to tetracycline
   6929..6957    -  promoter       tet promoter: E. coli promoter for tetracycline efflux protein gene
