[The description below was written by a language model from this plasmid's Addgene catalogue record and pLannotate feature annotations shown in this document.]
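Description:
pnEA-NpM-Dm4E-T_9-21-GB1_Z is a 6,966-nt bacterial expression plasmid for producing a short peptide of the Drosophila melanogaster eIF4E-binding protein 4E-T in E. coli. The catalogue lists the backbone as unknown, but the annotated features show a pET-like, pBR322-derived architecture. It has a ColE1/pMB1-type origin with the bom mobility region and the rop gene, consistent with the recorded low copy number. An ampicillin resistance gene (bla) with its own promoter provides selection. Several tetracycline-resistance fragments and the tet promoter are remnants of the disrupted pBR322 tet gene, not a functional marker.

The expression cassette is driven by a T7 promoter followed by a lac operator and the phage T7 gene 10 ribosome binding site, with a plasmid-borne lacI gene supplying repressor. Expression therefore depends on a host providing T7 RNA polymerase and is inducible with IPTG. The open reading frame begins with a signal-sequence-less maltose binding protein, which stays in the cytosol. A roughly 100-nt unannotated gap follows and then a GB1 domain of streptococcal protein G, ahead of the T7 terminator. A short match annotated as a SET1 tag fragment lies just after GB1. The 4E-T insert itself is not annotated. From the plasmid name it probably corresponds to residues 9–21 and sits in the gap between MBP and GB1, possibly with linker sequence, but the record does not confirm this. The depositor notes that the ORF derives from CG32016 isoform C and mentions an L127S variation, which appears to lie outside this fragment. Flanking a small peptide with the MBP and GB1 solubility partners suits its purification, and the associated publication concerns how 4E-BPs bind eIF4E to repress translation.
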