Addgene plasmid #148174: pnEA-NpM-Dm4E-T_9-21-GB1_Z
Purpose: Bacterial Expression of Dm4E-T_9-21
Depositing lab: Elisa Izaurralde. Depositing organization: Max Planck Institute for Developmental Biology. Publication: 4E-BPs require non-canonical 4E-binding motifs and a lateral surface of eIF4E to repress translation. Igreja C, Peter D, Weiler C, Izaurralde E. Nat Commun. 2014 Sep 2;5:4790. doi: 10.1038/ncomms5790. PubMed 25179781.
Backbone
  Vector backbone: Unknown
  Vector type: Bacterial Expression
Growth in bacteria
  Bacterial resistance: Ampicillin, 100 μg/mL
  Growth temperature: 37°C
  Growth strain: DH5alpha
  Copy number: Low Copy
Gene/Insert
  Gene/Insert name: Dm4E-T_9-21 (alt name: 4E-T)
  Species: D. melanogaster (fly)
  Entrez Gene: 4E-T (a.k.a. Dmel_CG32016, CG11097, CG11232, CG32016, Dm4E-T, Dmel\CG32016)
  Cloning method: Unknown
Terms and licenses: Academic/Nonprofit Terms; Industry Terms: Not Available to Industry
Depositor comments: ORF extracted from CG32016 isoform C. NCBI:NM_166798.1, one variation L127S annotated as EST. Plasmids from this collection were made available to the research community and donated after the lab closed. Please note that the sequence provided by the depositing laboratory may be theoretical/predicted or based on Sanger sequencing results. There may be discrepancies between sequencing results obtained by Addgene and the depositor sequence. If an Addgene verified sequence is not available, please contact before placing your order to request that our lab fully sequence the plasmid.
How to cite: pnEA-NpM-Dm4E-T_9-21-GB1_Z was a gift from Elisa Izaurralde (Addgene plasmid # 148174 ; http://n2t.net/addgene:148174 ; RRID:Addgene_148174)
